>Addgene plasmid #196636 | pcDNA 3.1-TSF-tepsin | addgene full sequence | sequence record 387064 | Addgene NGS Result
GGGTGTGGAAAGTCCCCAGGCTCCCCAGCAGGCAGAAGTATGCAAAGCATGCATCTCAATTAGTCAGCAA
CCAGGTGTGGAAAGTCCCCAGGCTCCCCAGCAGGCAGAAGTATGCAAAGCATGCATCTCAATTAGTCAGC
AACCATAGTCCCGCCCCTAACTCCGCCCATCCCGCCCCTAACTCCGCCCAGTTCCGCCCATTCTCCGCCC
CATGGCTGACTAATTTTTTTTATTTATGCAGAGGCCGAGGCCGCCTCTGCCTCTGAGCTATTCCAGAAGT
AGTGAGGAGGCTTTTTTGGAGGCCTAGGCTTTTGCAAAAAGCTCCCGGGAGCTTGTATATCCATTTTCGG
ATCTGATCAAGAGACAGGATGAGGATCGTTTCGCATGATTGAACAAGATGGATTGCACGCAGGTTCTCCG
GCCGCTTGGGTGGAGAGGCTATTCGGCTATGACTGGGCACAACAGACAATCGGCTGCTCTGATGCCGCCG
TGTTCCGGCTGTCAGCGCAGGGGCGCCCGGTTCTTTTTGTCAAGACCGACCTGTCCGGTGCCCTGAATGA
ACTGCAGGACGAGGCAGCGCGGCTATCGTGGCTGGCCACGACGGGCGTTCCTTGCGCAGCTGTGCTCGAC
GTTGTCACTGAAGCGGGAAGGGACTGGCTGCTATTGGGCGAAGTGCCGGGGCAGGATCTCCTGTCATCTC
ACCTTGCTCCTGCCGAGAAAGTATCCATCATGGCTGATGCAATGCGGCGGCTGCATACGCTTGATCCGGC
TACCTGCCCATTCGACCACCAAGCGAAACATCGCATCGAGCGAGCACGTACTCGGATGGAAGCCGGTCTT
GTCGATCAGGATGATCTGGACGAAGAGCATCAGGGGCTCGCGCCAGCCGAACTGTTCGCCAGGCTCAAGG
CGCGCATGCCCGACGGCGAGGATCTCGTCGTGACCCATGGCGATGCCTGCTTGCCGAATATCATGGTGGA
AAATGGCCGCTTTTCTGGATTCATCGACTGTGGCCGGCTGGGTGTGGCGGACCGCTATCAGGACATAGCG
TTGGCTACCCGTGATATTGCTGAAGAGCTTGGCGGCGAATGGGCTGACCGCTTCCTCGTGCTTTACGGTA
TCGCCGCTCCCGATTCGCAGCGCATCGCCTTCTATCGCCTTCTTGACGAGTTCTTCTGAGCGGGACTCTG
GGGTTCGCGAAATGACCGACCAAGCGACGCCCAACCTGCCATCACGAGATTTCGATTCCACCGCCGCCTT
CTATGAAAGGTTGGGCTTCGGAATCGTTTTCCGGGACGCCGGCTGGATGATCCTCCAGCGCGGGGATCTC
ATGCTGGAGTTCTTCGCCCACCCCAACTTGTTTATTGCAGCTTATAATGGTTACAAATAAAGCAATAGCA
TCACAAATTTCACAAATAAAGCATTTTTTTCACTGCATTCTAGTTGTGGTTTGTCCAAACTCATCAATGT
ATCTTATCATGTCTGTATACCGTCGACCTCTAGCTAGAGCTTGGCGTAATCATGGTCATAGCTGTTTCCT
GTGTGAAATTGTTATCCGCTCACAATTCCACACAACATACGAGCCGGAAGCATAAAGTGTAAAGCCTGGG
GTGCCTAATGAGTGAGCTAACTCACATTAATTGCGTTGCGCTCACTGCCCGCTTTCCAGTCGGGAAACCT
GTCGTGCCAGCTGCATTAATGAATCGGCCAACGCGCGGGGAGAGGCGGTTTGCGTATTGGGCGCTCTTCC
GCTTCCTCGCTCACTGACTCGCTGCGCTCGGTCGTTCGGCTGCGGCGAGCGGTATCAGCTCACTCAAAGG
CGGTAATACGGTTATCCACAGAATCAGGGGATAACGCAGGAAAGAACATGTGAGCAAAAGGCCAGCAAAA
GGCCAGGAACCGTAAAAAGGCCGCGTTGCTGGCGTTTTTCCATAGGCTCCGCCCCCCTGACGAGCATCAC
AAAAATCGACGCTCAAGTCAGAGGTGGCGAAACCCGACAGGACTATAAAGATACCAGGCGTTTCCCCCTG
GAAGCTCCCTCGTGCGCTCTCCTGTTCCGACCCTGCCGCTTACCGGATACCTGTCCGCCTTTCTCCCTTC
GGGAAGCGTGGCGCTTTCTCATAGCTCACGCTGTAGGTATCTCAGTTCGGTGTAGGTCGTTCGCTCCAAG
CTGGGCTGTGTGCACGAACCCCCCGTTCAGCCCGACCGCTGCGCCTTATCCGGTAACTATCGTCTTGAGT
CCAACCCGGTAAGACACGACTTATCGCCACTGGCAGCAGCCACTGGTAACAGGATTAGCAGAGCGAGGTA
TGTAGGCGGTGCTACAGAGTTCTTGAAGTGGTGGCCTAACTACGGCTACACTAGAAGAACAGTATTTGGT
ATCTGCGCTCTGCTGAAGCCAGTTACCTTCGGAAAAAGAGTTGGTAGCTCTTGATCCGGCAAACAAACCA
CCGCTGGTAGCGGTGGTTTTTTTGTTTGCAAGCAGCAGATTACGCGCAGAAAAAAAGGATCTCAAGAAGA
TCCTTTGATCTTTTCTACGGGGTCTGACGCTCAGTGGAACGAAAACTCACGTTAAGGGATTTTGGTCATG
AGATTATCAAAAAGGATCTTCACCTAGATCCTTTTAAATTAAAAATGAAGTTTTAAATCAATCTAAAGTA
TATATGAGTAAACTTGGTCTGACAGTTACCAATGCTTAATCAGTGAGGCACCTATCTCAGCGATCTGTCT
ATTTCGTTCATCCATAGTTGCCTGACTCCCCGTCGTGTAGATAACTACGATACGGGAGGGCTTACCATCT
GGCCCCAGTGCTGCAATGATACCGCGAGACCCACGCTCACCGGCTCCAGATTTATCAGCAATAAACCAGC
CAGCCGGAAGGGCCGAGCGCAGAAGTGGTCCTGCAACTTTATCCGCCTCCATCCAGTCTATTAATTGTTG
CCGGGAAGCTAGAGTAAGTAGTTCGCCAGTTAATAGTTTGCGCAACGTTGTTGCCATTGCTACAGGCATC
GTGGTGTCACGCTCGTCGTTTGGTATGGCTTCATTCAGCTCCGGTTCCCAACGATCAAGGCGAGTTACAT
GATCCCCCATGTTGTGCAAAAAAGCGGTTAGCTCCTTCGGTCCTCCGATCGTTGTCAGAAGTAAGTTGGC
CGCAGTGTTATCACTCATGGTTATGGCAGCACTGCATAATTCTCTTACTGTCATGCCATCCGTAAGATGC
TTTTCTGTGACTGGTGAGTACTCAACCAAGTCATTCTGAGAATAGTGTATGCGGCGACCGAGTTGCTCTT
GCCCGGCGTCAATACGGGATAATACCGCGCCACATAGCAGAACTTTAAAAGTGCTCATCATTGGAAAACG
TTCTTCGGGGCGAAAACTCTCAAGGATCTTACCGCTGTTGAGATCCAGTTCGATGTAACCCACTCGTGCA
CCCAACTGATCTTCAGCATCTTTTACTTTCACCAGCGTTTCTGGGTGAGCAAAAACAGGAAGGCAAAATG
CCGCAAAAAAGGGAATAAGGGCGACACGGAAATGTTGAATACTCATACTCTTCCTTTTTCAATATTATTG
AAGCATTTATCAGGGTTATTGTCTCATGAGCGGATACATATTTGAATGTATTTAGAAAAATAAACAAATA
GGGGTTCCGCGCACATTTCCCCGAAAAGTGCCACCTGACGTCGACGGATCGGGAGATCTCCCGATCCCCT
ATGGTGCACTCTCAGTACAATCTGCTCTGATGCCGCATAGTTAAGCCAGTATCTGCTCCCTGCTTGTGTG
TTGGAGGTCGCTGAGTAGTGCGCGAGCAAAATTTAAGCTACAACAAGGCAAGGCTTGACCGACAATTGCA
TGAAGAATCTGCTTAGGGTTAGGCGTTTTGCGCTGCTTCGCGATGTACGGGCCAGATATACGCGTTGACA
TTGATTATTGACTAGTTATTAATAGTAATCAATTACGGGGTCATTAGTTCATAGCCCATATATGGAGTTC
CGCGTTACATAACTTACGGTAAATGGCCCGCCTGGCTGACCGCCCAACGACCCCCGCCCATTGACGTCAA
TAATGACGTATGTTCCCATAGTAACGCCAATAGGGACTTTCCATTGACGTCAATGGGTGGAGTATTTACG
GTAAACTGCCCACTTGGCAGTACATCAAGTGTATCATATGCCAAGTACGCCCCCTATTGACGTCAATGAC
GGTAAATGGCCCGCCTGGCATTATGCCCAGTACATGACCTTATGGGACTTTCCTACTTGGCAGTACATCT
ACGTATTAGTCATCGCTATTACCATGGTGATGCGGTTTTGGCAGTACATCAATGGGCGTGGATAGCGGTT
TGACTCACGGGGATTTCCAAGTCTCCACCCCATTGACGTCAATGGGAGTTTGTTTTGGCACCAAAATCAA
CGGGACTTTCCAAAATGTCGTAACAACTCCGCCCCATTGACGCAAATGGGCGGTAGGCGTGTACGGTGGG
AGGTCTATATAAGCAGAGCTCTCTGGCTAACTAGAGAACCCACTGCTTACTGGCTTATCGAAATTAATAC
GACTCACTATAGGGAGACCCAAGCTGGCTAGTTAAGCTTATCGATGCCACCATGGCTAGCTGGAGCCACC
CGCAGTTCGAGAAAGGTGGAGGTGCCCGAGGTGGATCGGGAGGTGGATCGTGGAGCCACCCGCAGTTCGA
AAAAGGATTCGATTACAAGGATGACGATGACAAGGGTACCATGGCTGCCGCGCCGCCGCTACGGGACCGC
CTGAGCTTTCTACACCGGCTCCCGATTCTCCTGAAGGGGACGTCCGATGATGATGTCCCGTGTCCGGGCT
ACCTGTTTGAAGAGATTGCTAAAATCTCCCACGAGTCTCCGGGCAGCAGCCAGTGCCTGCTGGAGTACCT
CCTGAGCCGCCTGCACAGCAGCTCCGGCCACGGGAAGCTCAAGGTGCTGAAGATCCTGCTCTATCTGTGC
AGCCACGGCTCCTCCTTCTTCCTGCTCATCCTCAAACGCAACTCTGCCTTCATCCAGGAAGCTGCAGCTT
TTGCAGGGCCCCCAGATCCTCTGCACGGGAACAGCTTGTACCAGAAGGTTCGCGCGGCCGCGCAGGACTT
GGGGAGCACCCTGTTCTCGGACACCGTGTTGCCGCTGGCTCCCTCCCAGCCTCTGGGGACCCCGCCTGCC
ACAGGCATGGGCTCCCAGGCCAGGCCGCACAGCACCCTCCAGGGTTTCGGCTACAGCAAGGAACACGGCC
GCACGGCTGTGAGGCATCAGCCTGGGCAGGCCGGAGGGGGCTGGGATGAGCTGGACAGCGGCCCCAGCTC
TCAGAATTCCTCCCAGAACAGTGACCTGAGCAGGGTCTCGGACTCGGGCAGTCATTCCGGCAGCGACAGC
CATTCAGGGGCCAGCCGGGAGCCGGGTGACCTGGCAGAAAGGGTCGAGGTGGTGGCCCTGAGTGACTGTC
AGCAGGAGTTGAGCTTGGTGAGGACTGTGACTCGGGGACCACGCGCCTTCCTGAGCCGCGAGGAGGCACA
GCACTTCATCAAAGCGTGTGGACTGCTCAACTGTGAGGCCGTGCTGCAGCTGCTGACCTGCCACCTGCGT
GGGACCAGTGAATGCACGCAGCTGAGGGCGCTGTGTGCCATCGCCTCCCTGGGGAGCAGCGACCTCCTCC
CCCAGGAGCACATCCTCCTCCGCACCCGGCCGTGGCTGCAGGAGCTCAGCATGGGCAGCCCGGGACCTGT
GACCAACAAGGCCACCAAGATCCTGAGGCACTTTGAGGCCTCCTGTGGGCAGCTGTCCCCTGCCCGGGGC
ACCTCAGCTGAGCCTGGCCCCACAGCCGCCCTCCCAGGCCCATCTGACCTGCTGACCGACGCTGTGCCTC
TCCCTGGGAGCCAGGTCTTCCTGCAGCCTCTGAGTTCAACCCCGGTCTCGTCCCGGAGCCCTGCTCCCTC
ATCTGGGATGCCGTCCAGCCCTGTGCCCACCCCACCCCCAGATGCCTCCCCCATTCCAGCCCCCGGAGAC
CCCAGCGAGGCCGAGGCCAGACTGGCAGAAAGCAGGCGGTGGAGACCTGAACGGATCCCAGGGGGCACGG
ACAGCCCAAAGAGAGGCCCCAGCAGCTGTGCGTGGAGCCGCGACTCCTTGTTTGCTGGCATGGAGCTGGT
GGCCTGTCCCCGCCTGGTGGGGGCTGGGGCTGCTGCGGGAGAGTCCTGTCCTGATGCTCCCCGCGCCCCC
CAAACATCGTCCCAGAGGACAGCAGCCAAAGAGCCTCCTGGCTCAGAGCCGTCAGCTTTCGCGTTCCTGA
ACGCCTGACTCGAGTCTAGAGGGCCCTTCGAACAAAAACTCATCTCAGAAGAGGATCTGAATATGCATAC
CGGTCATCATCACCATCACCATTGAGTTTAAACCCGCTGATCAGCCTCGACTGTGCCTTCTAGTTGCCAG
CCATCTGTTGTTTGCCCCTCCCCCGTGCCTTCCTTGACCCTGGAAGGTGCCACTCCCACTGTCCTTTCCT
AATAAAATGAGGAAATTGCATCGCATTGTCTGAGTAGGTGTCATTCTATTCTGGGGGGTGGGGTGGGGCA
GGACAGCAAGGGGGAGGATTGGGAAGACAATAGCAGGCATGCTGGGGATGCGGTGGGCTCTATGGCTTCT
GAGGCGGAAAGAACCAGCTGGGGCTCTAGGGGGTATCCCC
[124 nt withheld, positions 6691-6814]
C
[91 nt withheld, positions 6816-6906]
A
[49 nt withheld, positions 6908-6956]
CCTTTGACGTTGGAGTCCACGTTCTTT
[37 nt withheld, positions 6984-7020]
ACCCTATCTCGGTCTATTCTTTTGATTTATAAGGGATTTTGCCGATTTCGGCCTATTGGTTAAAAAATGA
GCTGATTTAACAAAAATTTAACGCGAATTAATTCTGTGGAATGTGTGTCAGTTA
Features (pLannotate 1.2.2; 23 found; start..end, strand, type, name):
    385..1176    +  CDS            neo: KKA2_KLEPN - Also known as kan, nptII. Experimental evidence at protein level: Swiss-Prot protein existence level 1. Resistance to kanamycin, neomycin, paromomycin, ribostamycin, butirosin and gentamicin B. From Klebsiella pneumoniae.
   1202..1360    +  CDS            ble (fragment): BLE_KLEPN - Experimental evidence at protein level: Swiss-Prot protein existence level 1. Binding protein with a strong affinity to the bleomycin family of antibiotics. Binds to CL990; an antimitotic-antibiotic compound. From Klebsiella pneumoniae.
   1355..1476    +  polyA_signal   SV40 poly(A) signal: SV40 polyadenylation signal
   1549..1565    -  protein_bind   lac operator: The lac repressor binds to the lac operator to inhibit transcription in E. coli. This inhibition can be relieved by adding lactose or isopropyl-β-D-thiogalactopyranoside (IPTG). lac repressor encoded by lacI
   1573..1603    -  promoter       lac promoter: promoter for the E. coli lac operon
   1618..1639    -  protein_bind   CAP binding site: CAP binding activates transcription in the presence of cAMP. E. coli catabolite activator protein
   1652..1744    -  CDS            lacI (fragment): lac repressor; lacI; The lac repressor binds to the lac operator to inhibit transcription in E. coli. This inhibition can be relieved by adding lactose or isopropyl-β-D-thiogalactopyranoside (IPTG).
   1927..2515    -  rep_origin     ori: high-copy-number ColE1/pMB1/pBR322/pUC origin of replication
   2686..3546    -  CDS            AmpR: β-lactamase; bla; confers resistance to ampicillin, carbenicillin, and related antibiotics
   3547..3651    -  promoter       AmpR promoter: bla
   3710..3762    -  misc_feature   bom (fragment): basis of mobility region from pBR322
   3917..4296    +  enhancer       CMV enhancer: human cytomegalovirus immediate early enhancer
   4297..4500    +  promoter       CMV promoter: human cytomegalovirus (CMV) immediate early promoter
   4496..4529    +  LTR            5' LTR (truncated) (fragment): truncated 5' long terminal repeat (LTR) from HIV-1
   4545..4563    +  promoter       T7 promoter: promoter for bacteriophage T7 RNA polymerase
   4611..4630    +  CDS            Strep-Tag II (fragment): peptide that binds Strep-Tactin®, an engineered form of streptavidin
   4671..4693    +  CDS            Strep-Tag II (fragment): peptide that binds Strep-Tactin®, an engineered form of streptavidin
   4701..4724    +  CDS            FLAG: FLAG® epitope tag, followed by an enterokinase cleavage site
   4731..6305    +  CDS            TEPSIN: AP4AT_HUMAN - Also known as C17orf56 From Homo sapiens (Human).
   6421..6645    +  polyA_signal   bGH poly(A) signal: bovine growth hormone polyadenylation signal
   6649..6670    +  promoter       SV40 promoter (fragment): SV40 enhancer and early promoter
   6691..7119    +  rep_origin     f1 ori (sequence partly withheld): f1 bacteriophage origin of replication; arrow indicates direction of (+) strand synthesis
   7133..318     +  promoter       SV40 promoter (across the origin): SV40 enhancer and early promoter
