[The description below was written by a language model from this plasmid's Addgene catalogue record and pLannotate feature annotations shown in this document.]
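Description:
pcDNA 3.1-TSF-tepsin is a 7,144 bp mammalian expression plasmid built on the pcDNA 3.1 backbone for producing affinity-tagged human tepsin (TEPSIN, also known as C17orf56 or ENTHD2), an accessory protein of the AP-4 adaptor complex. It is maintained in E. coli as a high-copy plasmid through a ColE1/pUC-type origin and selected with ampicillin via the β-lactamase gene. An f1 phage origin is also present. For mammalian cells, a neomycin phosphotransferase gene driven by the SV40 enhancer/early promoter and terminated by the SV40 polyadenylation signal allows G418 selection of stable transfectants. Several short annotations, including ble, lacI, bom and HIV-1 LTR fragments, appear to be partial matches or backbone remnants rather than functional elements.

The expression cassette uses the human cytomegalovirus immediate early enhancer and promoter, followed by a T7 promoter that mainly serves as a sequencing primer site and could support in vitro transcription. Downstream lies the TSF tag, consisting of two Strep-tag II sequences and one FLAG epitope, fused to the N terminus of the tepsin coding sequence. The insert was cloned between KpnI and XhoI sites, both retained, and transcripts are terminated by the bovine growth hormone polyadenylation signal. The tandem Strep tags bind Strep-Tactin resin, while FLAG provides an antibody epitope for detection or a second purification step. This makes the construct suited to transient or stable expression of tepsin in mammalian cells, followed by pull-down, tandem affinity purification, immunoblotting or localisation studies. The associated work examined how tepsin associates with AP-4.
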