Addgene plasmid #196636: pcDNA 3.1-TSF-tepsin
Purpose: Expresses the two Strep/one FLAG (TSF)-tagged human tepsin in mammalian cells
Depositing lab: Juan Bonifacino. Depositing organization: National Institute of Child Health and Human Development (NICHD). Publication: Bivalent Motif-Ear Interactions Mediate the Association of the Accessory Protein Tepsin with the AP-4 Adaptor Complex. Mattera R, Guardia CM, Sidhu SS, Bonifacino JS. J Biol Chem. 2015 Dec 25;290(52):30736-49. doi: 10.1074/jbc.M115.683409. Epub 2015 Nov 5. PubMed 26542808.
Backbone
  Vector backbone: pcDNA 3.1
  Backbone size w/o insert (bp): 5430
  Total vector size (bp): 7144
  Vector type: Mammalian Expression
  Selectable markers: Neomycin (select with G418)
Growth in bacteria
  Bacterial resistance: Ampicillin, 100 μg/mL
  Growth temperature: 37°C
  Growth strain: DH5alpha
  Copy number: High Copy
Gene/Insert
  Gene/Insert name: tepsin
  Species: H. sapiens (human)
  Insert size (bp): 1707
  Entrez Gene: TEPSIN (a.k.a. C17orf56, ENTHD2)
  Tag / fusion protein: two Strep/one FLAG (TSF) (N terminal on insert)
  Cloning method: Restriction Enzyme; 5′ cloning site KpnI (not destroyed); 3′ cloning site XhoI (not destroyed)
  Sequencing primers: 5′ T7; 3′ bGH reverse
Terms and licenses: Academic/Nonprofit Terms; Industry Terms: Not Available to Industry
How to cite: pcDNA 3.1-TSF-tepsin was a gift from Juan Bonifacino (Addgene plasmid # 196636 ; http://n2t.net/addgene:196636 ; RRID:Addgene_196636)
